Addgene plasmid #149136: pGBW-m4046198
Purpose: Yeast Expression plasmid for SARS-CoV-2 3'-to-5' exonuclease
Depositing lab: Ginkgo Bioworks & Benjie Chen. Depositing organization: Ginkgo Bioworks.
Backbone
  Vector backbone: AmpR; 2u URA3
  Backbone size w/o insert (bp): 4078
  Vector type: Yeast Expression
  Selectable markers: URA3
Growth in bacteria
  Bacterial resistance: Ampicillin, 100 μg/mL
  Growth temperature: 37°C
  Growth strain: DH5alpha
  Copy number: High Copy
Gene/Insert
  Gene/Insert name: SARS-CoV-2 3'-to-5' exonuclease
  Species: S. cerevisiae (budding yeast); Severe acute respiratory syndrome coronavirus 2
  Insert size (bp): 1580
  Mutation: Saccharomyces cerevisiae recode 1
  Entrez Gene: ORF1ab (a.k.a. GU280_gp01)
  Promoter: pTEF1
  Tag / fusion protein: Cleavable thrombin;6xHIS (C terminal on backbone)
  Cloning method: Unknown
Resource information
  A portion of this plasmid was derived from a plasmid made by: GinkgoBioworks
Depositor comments: NCBI Reference Sequence: YP_009725309.1. Created by gene synthesis with Not1 site. NGS used for QC was performed by Ginkgo and may not fully cover the entire plasmid.
How to cite: pGBW-m4046198 was a gift from Ginkgo Bioworks & Benjie Chen (Addgene plasmid # 149136 ; http://n2t.net/addgene:149136 ; RRID:Addgene_149136)
