[The description below was written by a language model from this plasmid's Addgene catalogue record and pLannotate feature annotations shown in this document.]
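Description:
pGBW-m4046198 is an episomal yeast expression plasmid designed to produce the SARS-CoV-2 3'-to-5' exonuclease, a mature cleavage product of the viral ORF1ab replicase polyprotein, in Saccharomyces cerevisiae. It is a shuttle vector. In E. coli it replicates from a high-copy ColE1/pUC-type origin and is selected with ampicillin through a β-lactamase gene that the annotation places downstream of a cat promoter. A short rop annotation lies next to this gene, although the catalogue lists the plasmid as high copy. Several short bacterial terminators (T3Te, T7Te, tonB) flank the origin and resistance cassette, presumably insulating them from read-through transcription. In yeast, the 2μ origin supports multicopy maintenance. URA3, with its own promoter, allows selection in ura3 hosts on medium lacking uracil and counterselection with 5-FOA.

The expression cassette consists of the constitutive TEF1 promoter, an open reading frame of about 1.6 kb, and a CYC1 terminator fragment. The coding sequence was made by gene synthesis and recoded for S. cerevisiae codon usage. The automated annotation recognises it only as a fragment of the SARS-CoV-2 replicase polyprotein. The 2'-O-methyltransferase text attached to that hit is generic polyprotein annotation and does not describe this insert. According to the catalogue, the backbone supplies a C-terminal thrombin-cleavable 6xHis tag for affinity purification and later tag removal, though the feature table does not annotate the tag separately. The depositor notes that the sequencing used for quality control may not cover the whole plasmid. The construct is suited to recombinant production and purification of the viral exonuclease in yeast for biochemical or structural work.
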