Features (pLannotate 1.2.2; 13 found; start..end, strand, type, name):
     10..417     +  promoter       TEF1 promoter: S. cerevisiae TEF1; promoter for EF-1α
    434..2014    +  CDS            rep (fragment): R1AB_SARS2 - Experimental evidence at protein level: Swiss-Prot protein existence level 1. [2'-O-methyltransferase]: Methyltransferase that mediates mRNA cap 2'-O-ribose methylation to the 5'-cap structure of viral mRNAs. N7-methyl guanosine cap is a prerequisite for binding of nsp16. Therefore plays an essential role in viral mRNAs cap methylation which is essential to evade immune system. From Severe acute respiratory syndrome coronavirus 2 (2019-nCoV) (SARS-CoV-2).
   2079..2251    +  terminator     CYC1 terminator (fragment): S. cerevisiae CYC1; transcription terminator for CYC1
   2287..2463    +  promoter       URA3 promoter (fragment): S. cerevisiae URA3
   2464..3267    +  CDS            URA3: orotidine-5'-phosphate decarboxylase, required for uracil biosynthesis; S. cerevisiae URA3; yeast auxotrophic marker, counterselectable with 5-fluoroorotic acid (5-FOA)
   3350..4332    -  rep_origin     2μ ori: yeast 2μ plasmid origin of replication
   4410..4439    +  terminator     T3Te terminator: phage T3 early transcription terminator
   4461..5048    +  rep_origin     ori: high-copy-number ColE1/pMB1/pBR322/pUC origin of replication
   5060..5087    -  terminator     T7Te terminator: phage T7 early transcription terminator
   5111..5302    -  CDS            rop: Rop protein, which maintains plasmids at low copy number; rop
   5303..6163    -  CDS            AmpR: β-lactamase; bla; confers resistance to ampicillin, carbenicillin, and related antibiotics
   6164..6266    -  promoter       cat promoter: promoter of the E. coli cat gene encoding chloramphenicol acetyltransferase
   6267..6298    -  terminator     tonB terminator: bidirectional E. coli tonB-P14 transcription terminator
>Addgene plasmid #149136 | pGBW-m4046198 | addgene full sequence | sequence record 298235 | Ginkgo NGS Result
GCGGCCGCCCCACACACCATAGCTTCAAAATGTTTCTACTCCTTTTTTACTCTTCCAGATTTTCTCGGAC
TCCGCGCATCGCCGTACCACTTCAAAACACCCAAGCACAGCATACTAAATTTCCCCTCTTTCTTCCTCTA
GGGTGTCGTTAATTACCCGTACTAAAGGTTTGGAAAAGAAAAAAGAGACCGCCTCGTTTCTTTTTCTTCG
TCGAAAAAGGCAATAAAAATTTTTATCACGTTTCTTTTTCTTGAAAATTTTTTTTTTTGATTTTTTTCTC
TTTCGATGACCTCCCATTGATATTTAAGTTAATAAACGGTCTTCAATTTCTCAAGTTTCAGTTTCATTTT
TCTTGTTCTATTACAACTTTTTTTACTTCTTGCTCATTAGAAAGAAAGCATAGCAATCTAATCTAAGTTT
TAATTACAAAATGGCCGAGAATGTCACAGGCCTATTCAAGGATTGCTCGAAAGTGATCACCGGTTTACAC
CCTACGCAGGCTCCAACTCATTTGTCCGTTGACACCAAGTTTAAGACTGAAGGATTGTGTGTTGACATAC
CAGGTATTCCCAAAGATATGACTTACCGTAGGCTGATTTCTATGATGGGTTTCAAGATGAACTATCAAGT
TAACGGTTACCCAAATATGTTTATCACCAGAGAAGAAGCTATTAGACACGTACGTGCATGGATCGGTTTC
GATGTCGAAGGTTGTCATGCTACTAGAGAAGCGGTCGGTACAAACTTGCCATTACAACTTGGCTTTTCAA
CCGGTGTTAATTTGGTTGCTGTTCCTACAGGGTATGTCGACACTCCAAACAACACGGATTTCTCTCGAGT
GTCCGCCAAGCCACCACCTGGTGATCAATTCAAACACTTGATCCCGCTCATGTACAAGGGTTTGCCTTGG
AACGTTGTCAGAATTAAAATAGTACAAATGTTATCTGATACTTTGAAGAATCTGAGTGACAGAGTTGTCT
TCGTCCTTTGGGCTCACGGTTTTGAGCTAACCAGCATGAAGTACTTTGTGAAGATTGGACCAGAACGGAC
TTGTTGCTTGTGTGACAGAAGAGCCACTTGTTTCTCCACCGCTAGCGATACATATGCATGTTGGCATCAT
TCTATTGGTTTCGACTACGTTTACAACCCCTTTATGATCGACGTTCAACAGTGGGGTTTCACCGGTAATT
TGCAATCGAACCACGACTTGTATTGTCAAGTTCACGGCAATGCTCACGTGGCTTCATGCGATGCTATTAT
GACAAGGTGTTTAGCCGTCCATGAATGTTTCGTTAAAAGAGTAGACTGGACTATCGAATACCCAATTATC
GGTGATGAACTCAAGATTAACGCTGCCTGTAGAAAGGTCCAACATATGGTTGTAAAGGCAGCTCTATTAG
CTGACAAATTTCCAGTTTTGCACGATATAGGGAATCCAAAGGCCATAAAGTGTGTTCCACAAGCTGACGT
CGAATGGAAATTCTACGATGCGCAACCCTGCTCTGATAAAGCTTATAAGATCGAGGAATTGTTTTACTCT
TACGCTACCCACTCCGATAAGTTCACTGACGGTGTGTGTCTTTTCTGGAACTGCAATGTTGATAGATATC
CAGCAAACTCCATCGTTTGTAGATTCGACACGCGAGTCTTGAGCAACTTGAACTTACCAGGTTGTGATGG
TGGTTCCTTGTACGTCAATAAACATGCATTTCACACTCCCGCTTTCGACAAGTCTGCTTTTGTTAATTTA
AAGCAATTGCCTTTTTTCTATTACTCTGATAGTCCATGCGAATCTCATGGTAAGCAAGTCGTTTCCGACA
TTGATTACGTACCACTGAAGTCAGCCACCTGTATAACAAGATGTAACCTTGGAGGTGCTGTCTGCCGCCA
CCATGCTAACGAGTACAGACTATACTTGGATGCCTATAACATGATGATTTCAGCCGGTTTCTCTTTATGG
GTTTACAAGCAGTTTGACACTTACAACTTGTGGAACACCTTCACGCGTTTGCAACTCGTGCCGAGAGGTT
CTCACCATCATCACCATCATTAAACAGGCCCCTTTTCCTTTGTCGATATCATGTAATTAGTTATGTCACG
CTTACATTCACGCCCTCCTCCCACATCCGCTCTAACCGAAAAGGAAGGAGTTAGACAACCTGAAGTCTAG
GTCCCTATTTATTTTTTTTAATAGTTATGTTAGTATTAAGAACGTTATTTATATTTCAAATTTTTCTTTT
TTTTCTGTACAAAGCGGCCGCCGAACCACTAGTGCACTGCAGTACACGGTTTCCTTGAAATTTTTTTGAT
TCGGTAATCTCCGAACAGAAGGAAGAACGAAGGAAGGAGCACAGACTTAGATTGGTATATATACGCATAT
GTAGTGTTGAAGAAACATGAAATTGCCCAGTATTCTTAACCCAACTGCACAGAACAAAAACGTGCAGGAA
ACGAAGATAAATCATGTCGAAAGCTACATATAAGGAACGTGCTGCTACTCATCCTAGTCCTGTTGCTGCC
AAGCTATTTAATATCATGCACGAAAAGCAAACAAACTTGTGTGCTTCATTGGATGTTCGTACCACCAAGG
AATTACTGGAGTTAGTTGAAGCATTAGGTCCCAAAATTTGTTTACTAAAAACACATGTGGATATCTTGAC
TGATTTTTCCATGGAGGGCACAGTTAAGCCGCTAAAGGCATTATCCGCCAAGTACAATTTTTTACTCTTC
GAGGACAGAAAATTTGCTGACATTGGTAATACAGTCAAATTGCAGTACTCTGCGGGTGTATACAGAATAG
CAGAATGGGCAGACATTACGAATGCACACGGTGTGGTGGGCCCAGGTATTGTTAGCGGTTTGAAGCAGGC
GGCAGAAGAAGTAACAAAGGAACCTAGAGGCCTTTTGATGTTAGCAGAATTGTCATGCAAGGGCTCCCTA
TCTACTGGAGAATATACTAAGGGTACTGTTGACATTGCGAAGAGCGACAAAGATTTTGTTATCGGCTTTA
TTGCTCAAAGAGACATGGGTGGAAGAGATGAAGGTTACGATTGGTTGATTATGACACCCGGTGTGGGTTT
AGATGACAAGGGAGATGCATTGGGTCAACAGTATAGAACCGTGGATGATGTGGTTTCTACAGGATCTGAC
ATTATTATTGTTGGAAGAGGACTATTTGCAAAGGGAAGGGATGCTAAGGTAGAGGGTGAACGTTACAGAA
AAGCAGGCTGGGAAGCATATTTGAGAAGATGCGGCCAGCAAAACTAAAAAACTGTATTATAAGTAAATGC
ATGTATACTAAACTCACAAATTAGAGCTTCAATTTAATTATATCAGTTATTACCCGAGTAACGAAGCATC
TGTGCTTCATTTTGTAGAACAAAAATGCAACGCGAGAGCGCTAATTTTTCAAACAAAGAATCTGAGCTGC
ATTTTTACAGAACAGAAATGCAACGCGAAAGCGCTATTTTACCAACGAAGAATCTGTGCTTCATTTTTGT
AAAACAAAAATGCAACGCGAGAGCGCTAATTTTTCAAACAAAGAATCTGAGCTGCATTTTTACAGAACAG
AAATGCAACGCGAGAGCGCTATTTTACCAACAAAGAATCTATACTTCTTTTTTGTTCTACAAAAATGCAT
CCCGAGAGCGCTATTTTTCTAACAAAGCATCTTAGATTACTTTTTTTCTCCTTTGTGCGCTCTATAATGC
AGTCTCTTGATAACTTTTTGCACTGTAGGTCCGTTAAGGTTAGAAGAAGGCTACTTTGGTGTCTATTTTC
TCTTCCATAAAAAAAGCCTGACTCCACTTCCCGCGTTTACTGATTACTAGCGAAGCTGCGGGTGCATTTT
TTCAAGATAAAGGCATCCCCGATTATATTCTATACCGATGTGGATTGCGCATACTTTGTGAACAGAAAGT
GATAGCGTTGATGATTCTTCATTGGTCAGAAAATTATGAACGGTTTCTTCTATTTTGTCTCTATATACTA
CGTATAGGAAATGTTTACATTTTCGTATTGTTTTCGATTCACTCTATGAATAGTTCTTACTACAATTTTT
TTGTCTAAAGAGTAATACTAGAGATAAACATAAAAAATGTAGAGGTCGAGTTTAGATGCAAGTTCAAGGA
GCGAAAGGTGGATGGGTAGGTTATATAGGGATATAGCACAGAGATATATAGCAAAGAGATACTTTTGAGC
AATGTTTGTGGAAGCGGTATTCGCAATATTTTAGTAGCTCGTTACAGTCCGGTGCGTTTTTGGTTTTTTG
AAAGTGCGTCATCAGAGCGCTTTTGGTTTTCAAAAGCGCTCTGAAGTTCCTATACTTTCTAGCTAGAGAA
TAGGAACTTCCCGAGCGGCCGCGTGTTACAAGCTTGACTCCAGCGTAACTGGACTGCAATCAACTCACTG
GCTCACCTTCACGGGTGGGCCTTTCTTCGGTAGAAAATCAAAGGATCTTCTTGAGATCCTTTTTTTCTGC
GCGTAATCTGCTGCTTGCAAACAAAAAAACCACCGCTACCAGCGGTGGTTTGTTTGCCGGATCAAGAGCT
ACCAACTCTTTTTCCGAGGTAACTGGCTTCAGCAGAGCGCAGATACCAAATACTGTTCTTCTAGTGTAGC
CGTAGTTAGGCCACCACTTCAAGAACTCTGTAGCACCGCCTACATACCTCGCTCTGCTAATCCTGTTACC
AGTGGCTGCTGCCAGTGGCGATAAGTCGTGTCTTACCGGGTTGGACTCAAGACGATAGTTACCGGATAAG
GCGCAGCGGTCGGGCTGAACGGGGGGTTCGTGCACACAGCCCAGCTTGGAGCGAACGACCTACACCGAAC
TGAGATACCTACAGCGTGAGCTATGAGAAAGCGCCACGCTTCCCGAAGGGAGAAAGGCGGACAGGTATCC
GGTAAGCGGCAGGGTCGGAACAGGAGAGCGCACGAGGGAGCTTCCAGGGGTAAACGCCTGGTATCTTTAT
AGTCCTGTCGGGTTTCGCCACCTCTGACTTGAGCATCGATTTTTGTGATGCTCGTCAGGGGGGCGGAGCC
TATGGAAAAACGCCAGCAACGCAGAAAGGCCCACCCGAAGGTGAGCCAGGTGATTACATTTGGGCCCTCA
TCAGAGGTTTTCACCGTCATCACCGAAACGCGCGAGGCAGCTGCGGTAAAGCTCATCAGCGTGGTCGTGA
AGCGATTCACAGATGTCTGCCTGTTCATCCGCGTCCAGCTCGTTGAGTTTCTCCAGAAGCGTTAATGTCT
GGCTTCTGATAAAGCGGGCCATGTTAAGGGCGGTTTTTTCCTGTTTGGTCACTTACCAATGCTTAATCAG
TGAGGCACCTATCTCAGCGATCTGTCTATTTCGTTCATCCATAGTTGCCTGACTCCCCGTCGTGTAGATA
ACTACGATGCGGGAGGGCTTACCATCTGGCCCCAGTGCTGCAATGATACCGCGAGACCCACGCTCACCGG
CTCCAGATTTATCAGCAATAAACCAGCCAGCCGGGAGGGCCGAGCGCAGAAGTGATCCTGCAACTTTATC
CGCCTCCATCCAGTCTATTAATTGTTGCCGGGAAGCTAGAGTAAGTAGTTCGCCAGTTAATAGTTTGCGC
AACGTTGTTGCCATTGCTACAGGCATCGTGGTGTCACGCTCGTCGTTTGGTATGGCTTCATTCAGCTCCG
GTTCCCAACGATCAAGGCGAGTTACATGATCCCCCATGTTGTGCAAAAAAGCGGTTAGCTCCTTCGGTCC
TCCGATCGTTGCCAGAAGTAAGTTGGCCGCAGTGTTATCACTCATGGTTATGGCAGCACTGCATAATTCT
CTTACTGTCATGCCATCCGTGAGATGCTTTTCTGTGACTGGTGAGTACTCAACCAAGTCATTCTGAGAAT
AGTGTATGCGGCGACCGAGTTGCTCTTGCCCGGCGTCAATACGGGATAATACCGCGCCACATAGCAGAAC
TTTAAAAGTGCTCATCATTGGAAAACGTTCTTCGGGGCGTAAACTCTCAAGGATCTTACCGCTGTTGAGA
TCCAGTTCGATGTAACCCACTCGTGCACCCAACTGATCTTCAGCATCTTTTACTTTCACCAGCGTTTCTG
GGTGAGCAAAAACAGGAAGGCAAAATGCCGCAAAAAAGGGAATAAGGGCGACACGGAAATGTTGAATACT
CATTTTAGCTTCCTTAGCTCCTGAAAATCTCGATAACTCAAAAAATACGCCCGGTAGTGATCTTATTTCA
TTATGGTGAAAGTTGGAACCTCTTACGTGCCGATCAAGTCAAAAGCCTCCGGTCGGAGGCTTTTGACTTT
CTGCTATGGAGGTCAGGTATGATTTAAATGGTCAGTTAGA
